Addgene plasmid #241251: pmCh-N1 BLTP3 chimera-1
Purpose: For exogenous expression of codon optimized BLTP3A (UHRF1BP1) chimera-1 as a C-terminal fusion to RFP in mammalian cells
Depositing lab: Pietro De Camilli. Depositing organization: Yale University. Publication: BLTP3A is associated with membranes of the late endocytic pathway and is an effector of CASM. Hanna MG, Rodriguez Cruz HO, Fujise K, Wu Y, Xu CS, Pang S, Li Z, Monetti M, De Camilli P. EMBO J (2025) 44: 6168 - 6195 10.1038/s44318-025-00543-9 PubMed 39386594.
Backbone
  Vector backbone: pmCh-N1
  Vector type: Mammalian Expression
Growth in bacteria
  Bacterial resistance: Kanamycin, 50 μg/mL
  Growth temperature: 37°C
  Growth strain: DH5alpha
  Copy number: High Copy
Gene/Insert
  Gene/Insert name: BLTP3A (UHRF1BP1) chimera-1
  Species: H. sapiens (human)
  Entrez Gene: BLTP3A (a.k.a. C6orf107, ICBP90, SHIP164B, UHRF1BP1, dJ349A12.1)
  Tag / fusion protein: RFP (C terminal on insert)
  Cloning method: Gibson Cloning
Terms and licenses: Academic/Nonprofit Terms; Industry Terms: Not Available to Industry
How to cite: pmCh-N1 BLTP3 chimera-1 was a gift from Pietro De Camilli (Addgene plasmid # 241251 ; http://n2t.net/addgene:241251 ; RRID:Addgene_241251)
