[The description below was written by a language model from this plasmid's Addgene catalogue record and pLannotate feature annotations shown in this document.]
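Description:
pmCh-N1 BLTP3 chimera-1 is a mammalian expression plasmid of about 9.1 kb, built on the pmCh-N1 (mCherry-N1 type) backbone, for exogenous expression of a codon-optimized human BLTP3A (UHRF1BP1) chimera fused at its C-terminus to a red fluorescent protein. Transcription is driven by the human cytomegalovirus immediate early enhancer and promoter. The roughly 4.4 kb open reading frame sits between remnants of the multiple cloning site, where it was inserted by Gibson assembly, and is followed by the mCherry coding sequence and an SV40 polyadenylation signal. The RFP named in the catalogue entry therefore corresponds to mCherry placed downstream of the insert.

The automated annotation labels the insert as UHRF1BP1L, the human paralog of BLTP3A, rather than BLTP3A itself. This may reflect paralog-derived sequence in the chimera or simply the best database match for a codon-optimized sequence. The record does not define the composition of "chimera-1", so which segments come from which protein cannot be stated here.

The plasmid is maintained in bacteria through a high-copy ColE1/pUC-type origin and also carries an f1 origin. Selection relies on a Tn5 NeoR/KanR cassette under dual bacterial (bla) and SV40 early promoters with an HSV TK polyadenylation signal, giving kanamycin resistance in E. coli and potential G418 selection in mammalian cells. Small annotated fragments of SV40 large T antigen, ble and the bGH poly(A) signal appear to be backbone remnants rather than functional elements. The construct suits transient or stable expression for live-cell fluorescence imaging and localization studies. The associated work concerns BLTP3A's association with membranes of the late endocytic pathway.
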