Features (pLannotate 1.2.2; 16 found; start..end, strand, type, name):
     61..364     +  enhancer       CMV enhancer: human cytomegalovirus immediate early enhancer
    365..568     +  promoter       CMV promoter: human cytomegalovirus (CMV) immediate early promoter
    591..618     +  misc_feature   MCS (fragment): multiple cloning site
    632..5023    +  CDS            UHRF1BP1L: UH1BL_HUMAN - Also known as KIAA0701 Experimental evidence at protein level: Swiss-Prot protein existence level 1. From Homo sapiens (Human).
   5038..5076    +  misc_feature   MCS (fragment): multiple cloning site
   5084..5791    +  CDS            mCherry: mCherry is a basic (constitutively fluorescent) red fluorescent protein published in 2004, derived from Discosoma sp.. It is reported to be a very rapidly-maturing monomer with low acid sensitivity.
   5810..5893    +  CDS            large T antigen (fragment): large T antigen from SV40 (simian virus 40)
   5916..6037    +  polyA_signal   SV40 poly(A) signal: SV40 polyadenylation signal
   6071..6499    -  rep_origin     f1 ori (sequence partly withheld): f1 bacteriophage origin of replication; arrow indicates direction of (+) strand synthesis
   6526..6630    +  promoter       AmpR promoter: bla
   6632..6989    +  promoter       SV40 promoter: SV40 enhancer and early promoter
   7024..7818    +  CDS            NeoR/KanR: aminoglycoside phosphotransferase from Tn5; aph(3')-II (or nptII); confers resistance to neomycin, kanamycin, and G418 (Geneticin®)
   7839..7991    +  CDS            ble (fragment): BLE_KLEPN - Experimental evidence at protein level: Swiss-Prot protein existence level 1. Binding protein with a strong affinity to the bleomycin family of antibiotics. Binds to CL990; an antimitotic-antibiotic compound. From Klebsiella pneumoniae.
   8050..8097    +  polyA_signal   HSV TK poly(A) signal: herpes simplex virus thymidine kinase polyadenylation signal (Cole and Stacy, 1985)
   8188..8204    -  polyA_signal   bGH poly(A) signal (fragment): bovine growth hormone polyadenylation signal
   8426..9014    +  rep_origin     ori: high-copy-number ColE1/pMB1/pBR322/pUC origin of replication
>Addgene plasmid #241251 | pmCh-N1 BLTP3 chimera-1 | addgene full sequence | sequence record 489591 | Addgene NGS Result
TAGTTATTAATAGTAATCAATTACGGGGTCATTAGTTCATAGCCCATATATGGAGTTCCGCGTTACATAA
CTTACGGTAAATGGCCCGCCTGGCTGACCGCCCAACGACCCCCGCCCATTGACGTCAATAATGACGTATG
TTCCCATAGTAACGCCAATAGGGACTTTCCATTGACGTCAATGGGTGGAGTATTTACGGTAAACTGCCCA
CTTGGCAGTACATCAAGTGTATCATATGCCAAGTACGCCCCCTATTGACGTCAATGACGGTAAATGGCCC
GCCTGGCATTATGCCCAGTACATGACCTTATGGGACTTTCCTACTTGGCAGTACATCTACGTATTAGTCA
TCGCTATTACCATGGTGATGCGGTTTTGGCAGTACATCAATGGGCGTGGATAGCGGTTTGACTCACGGGG
ATTTCCAAGTCTCCACCCCATTGACGTCAATGGGAGTTTGTTTTGGCACCAAAATCAACGGGACTTTCCA
AAATGTCGTAACAACTCCGCCCCATTGACGCAAATGGGCGGTAGGCGTGTACGGTGGGAGGTCTATATAA
GCAGAGCTGGTTTAGTGAACCGTCAGATCCGCTAGCGCTACCGGACTCAGATCTCGAGACCGGTCGCCAC
CATGGCGGGTATCATCAAAAAACAAATCCTGAAACACCTGAGCCGCTTTACCAAGAACCTGAGCCCAGAC
AAAATCAACCTGAGCACCCTGAAAGGCGAGGGTCAGCTGACCAACCTGGAGCTGGACGAGGAAGTGCTGC
AGAACGTGCTGGAGCTGCCGACCTGGCTGGCCATTACCCGCGTGTACTGCAACCGTGCGAGCATCCGCAT
TCAGTGGACCAAGCTGAAAACCCACCCGATCTGCCTGTGCCTGGATAAGGTGGAGGTGGAAATGAAAACC
TGCGAAGACCCGCGTCCGCCAAACGGTCAGAGCCCAATTGCGCTGGCTAGCGGTCAGAGCGAGTACGGTT
TTGCCGAAAAGGTGGTGGAGGGCATGAGCGTGAGCGTGAACAGCATCGTGATTCGTATCGGTGCCAAGGC
GTTTAACGCCAGCTTCGAACTGAGCCAGCTGCGCATCTACAGCGTGAACGCGCACTGGGAGCACGGCGAT
CTGCGTTTCACCCGCATCCAGGACCCGCAGCGTGGTGAGGTGCTGACCTTTAAGGAAATTAACTGGCAGA
TGATTCGCATCGAAGCTGACGCCACCCAGAGCAGCCACCTGGAGATCATGTGCGCTCCGGTGCGTCTGAT
CACCAACCAGAGCAAAATTCGCGTGACCCTGAAGCGTCGCCTGAAAGATTGCAACGTGATCGCCACCAAG
CTGGTGCTGATTCTGGACGATCTGCTGTGGGTGCTGACCGACAGCCAGCTGAAGGCTATGGTGCAGTACG
CCAAAAGCCTGAGCGAGGCTATCGAAAAGAGCACCGAACAGCGTAAAAGCATGGCCCCAGAGCCAACCCA
GAGCAGCACCGTGGTGGCTAGCGCCCAGCAGGTGAAGACCACCCAGACCAGCAACGCGCCGGACGTGAAC
GATGCTATTGTGAAACTGTTTAACGACTTCGATGTGAAGGAAACCAGCCACCACCTGGTTATCAGCCACC
TGGATCTGCACATCTGCGACGATATTCACGCGAAGGAGAAAGAAAGCAACCGTCGCATCACCGGCGGTGC
TATGCAGCTGAGCTTCACCCAGCTGACCATTGATTACTATCCGTATCACAAAGCGGGCGACAGCTGCAAC
CACTGGATGTACTTCAGCGACGCGACCAAGACCAAAAACGGTTGGGCTAACGAACTGCTGCACGAGTTTG
AATGCAACGTGGAGATGCTGAAGCAGGCGGTGAAAGATCACAACGTGGGCAGCCCGCCGAAGAGCCCAAC
CCACGCTAGCCCACAGCACACCCAGACCGAGAAGGACTATCCGCTGAAAGGTACCTGCCGTACCCCGAGC
GTGCTGAGCCAGCAGAGCAAGGCCAAACTGATGAGCAGCAGCGTGGTGGTGCGTCTGGCGGACTTCAACA
TCTACCAGGTGAGCACCGCTGAACAGTGCCGCAGCAGCCCGAAAAGCATGATCTGCTGCAACAAGAAAAG
CCTGTATCTGCCGCAGGAGATGAGCGCGGTGTACATCGAGTTCACCGAATACTATTACCCGGACGGCAAG
GATTTTCCGATTCCGAGCCCGAACCTGTATAGCCAGCTGAACGCTCTGCAGTTCACCGTGGATGAACGTA
GCATCCTGTGGCTGAACCAGTTCCTGCTGGACCTGAAGCAGAGCCTGAACCAGTTTATGGCCGTGTACAA
GCTGAACGATAACAGCAAAAGCGACGAGCACGTGGATGTGCGTGTGGACGGTCTGATGCTGAAATTTGTG
ATTCCGAGCGAGGTGAAGAGCGAATGCCACCAGGACCAGCCACGTGCCATTAGCATCCAGAGCAGCGAAA
TGATCGCGACCAACACCCGTCACTGCCCAAACTGCCGTCACAGCGATCTGGAGGCGCTGTTTCAGGACTT
CAAGGACTGCGATTTCTTTAGCAAAACCTATACCAGCTTTCCGAAGAGCTGCGATAACTTCAACCTGCTG
CACCCGATCTTTCAGCGTCACGCCCACGAGCAGGACACCAAGATGCACGAAATCTACAAAGGCAACATTA
CCCCGCAGCTGAACAAGAACACCCTGAAAACCAGCGCCGCTACCGACGTGTGGGCCGTGTACTTCAGCCA
GTTCTGGATCGACTACGAGGGTATGAAGAGCGGCAAAGGTCGTCCGATTAGCTTTGTGGATAGCTTCCCG
CTGAGCATTTGGATCTGCCAGCCGACCCGCTATGCCGAGAGCCAGAAGGAACCGCAGACCTGCAACCAGG
TGAGCCTGAACACCAGCCAGAGCGAAAGCAGCGACCTGGCTGGCCGTCTGAAGCGCAAGAAACTGCTGAA
AGAGTATTACAGCACCGAGAGCGAACCGCTGACCAACGGCGGTCAGAAACCGAGCAGCAGCGATACCTTC
TTTCGTTTCAGCCCGAGCAGCAGCGAAGCCGACATCCACCTGCTGGTGCACGTGCACAAGCACGTGAGCA
TGCAGATTAACCACTATCAGTACCTGCTGCTGCTGTTTCTGCACGAGAGCCTGATCCTGCTGAGCGAAAA
CCTGCGTAAAGATGTGGAGGCTGTGACCGGCAGCCCGGCTAGCCAGACCAGCATTTGCATCGGTATTCTG
CTGCGCAGCGCCGAGCTGGCGCTGCTGCTGCACCCAGTGGACCAGGCGAACACCCTGAAGAGCCCGGTGA
GCGAAAGCGTGAGCCCAGTGGTGCCAGATTACCTGCCGACCGAGAACGGTGACTTCCTGAGCAGCAAGCG
TAAACAGATTAGCCGCGATATCAACCGTATTCGCAGCGTGACCGTGAACCACATGAGCGATAACCGTAGC
ATGAGCGTGGACCTGAGCCACATCCCGCTGAAGGACCCGCTGCTGTTCAAAAGCGCCAGCGACACCAACC
TGCAGAAAGGCATCAGCTTTATGGATTATCTGAGCGACAAGCACCTGGGCAAAATTAGCGAGGACGAAAG
CAGCGGTCTGGTGTACAAGAGCGGCAGCGGCGAGATCGGTAGCGAAACCAGCGACAAGAAAGATAGCTTC
TATACCGATAGCAGCAGCATCCTGAACTACCGCGAGGACAGCAACATTCTGAGCTTTGACAGCGATGGCA
ACCAGAACATTCTGAGCAGCACCCTGACCAGCAAGGGTAACGAAACCATCGAAAGCATTTTCAAGGCTGA
GGATCTGCTGCCGGAAGCTGCCAGCCTGAGCGAAAACCTGGACATCAGCAAAGAGGAAACCCCGCCGGTG
CGTACCCTGAAGAGCCAGAGCAGCCTGAGCGGCAAGCCGAAAGAGCGTTGCCCACCAAACCTGGCTCCAC
TGTGCGTGAGCTATAAGAACATGAAACGTAGCAGCAGCCAGATGAGCCTGGATACCATCAGCCTGGACAG
CATGATTCTGGAGGAACAGCTGCTGGAAAGCGACGGCAGCGATAGCCACATGTTCCTGGAGAAGGGTAAC
AAGAAAAACAGCACCACCAACTATCGTGGTACCGCTGAAAGCGTGAACGCTGGTGCTAACCTGCAGAACT
ACGGTGAAACCAGCCCGGACGCCATTAGCACCAACAGCGAGGGCGCGCAGGAAAACCACGACGATCTGAT
GAGCGTGGTGGTGTTTAAGATCACCGGCGTGAACGGCGAGATCGATATTCGTGGCGAGGACACCGAAATC
TGCCTGCAGGTGAATCAGGTGACCCCGGATCAGCTGGGCAACATTAGCCTGCGTCACTACCTGTGCAACC
GTCCAGTGGGTAGCGACCAGAAGGCCGTGATCCACAGCAAAAGCAGCCCGGAGATTAGCCTGCGTTTCGA
AAGCGGTCCAGGTGCTGTGATCCACAGCCTGCTGGCCGAGAAAAACGGTTTTCTGCAGTGCCACATTGAG
AACTTTAGCACCGAATTCCTGACCAGCAGCCTGATGAACATCCAGCACTTCCTGGAGGACGAAACCGTGG
CGACCGTGATGCCGATGAAGATCCAGGTGAGCAACACCAAGATTAACCTGAAAGACGATAGCCCGCGTAG
CAGCACCGTGAGCCTGGAACCAGCTCCAGTGACCGTGCACATTGATCACCTGGTGGTGGAGCGTAGCGAC
GATGGCAGCTTTCACATCCGCGACAGCCACATGCTGAACACCGGTAACGATCTGAAGGAGAACGTGAAAA
GCGACAGCGTGCTGCTGACCAGCGGCAAATACGATCTGAAGAAACAGCGTAGCGTGACCCAGGCTACCCA
GACCAGCCCGGGTGTGCCGTGGCCAAGCCAGAGCGCCAACTTCCCGGAATTCAGCTTTGACTTCACCCGC
GAGCAGCTGATGGAGGAAAACGAGAGCCTGAAGCAGGAACTGGCTAAGGCCAAAATGGCGCTGGCTGAGG
CACACCTGGAAAAAGACGCTCTGCTGCACCACATTAAGAAGATGACCGTTGAGGGTGGATCTGGAGGTCG
AATTCTGCAGTCGACGGTACCGCGGGCCCGGGATCCACCGGTCATGGTGAGCAAGGGCGAGGAGGATAAC
ATGGCCATCATCAAGGAGTTCATGCGCTTCAAGGTGCACATGGAGGGCTCCGTGAACGGCCACGAGTTCG
AGATCGAGGGCGAGGGCGAGGGCCGCCCCTACGAGGGCACCCAGACCGCCAAGCTGAAGGTGACCAAGGG
TGGCCCCCTGCCCTTCGCCTGGGACATCCTGTCCCCTCAGTTCATGTACGGCTCCAAGGCCTACGTGAAG
CACCCCGCCGACATCCCCGACTACTTGAAGCTGTCCTTCCCCGAGGGCTTCAAGTGGGAGCGCGTGATGA
ACTTCGAGGACGGCGGCGTGGTGACCGTGACCCAGGACTCCTCCCTGCAGGACGGCGAGTTCATCTACAA
GGTGAAGCTGCGCGGCACCAACTTCCCCTCCGACGGCCCCGTAATGCAGAAGAAGACCATGGGCTGGGAG
GCCTCCTCCGAGCGGATGTACCCCGAGGACGGCGCCCTGAAGGGCGAGATCAAGCAGAGGCTGAAGCTGA
AGGACGGCGGCCACTACGACGCTGAGGTCAAGACCACCTACAAGGCCAAGAAGCCCGTGCAGCTGCCCGG
CGCCTACAACGTCAACATCAAGTTGGACATCACCTCCCACAACGAGGACTACACCATCGTGGAACAGTAC
GAACGCGCCGAGGGCCGCCACTCCACCGGCGGCATGGACGAGCTGTACAAGTAAGCGGCCGCGACTCTAG
ATCATAATCAGCCATACCACATTTGTAGAGGTTTTACTTGCTTTAAAAAACCTCCCACACCTCCCCCTGA
ACCTGAAACATAAAATGAATGCAATTGTTGTTGTTAACTTGTTTATTGCAGCTTATAATGGTTACAAATA
AAGCAATAGCATCACAAATTTCACAAATAAAGCATTTTTTTCACTGCATTCTAGTTGTGGTTTGTCCAAA
CTCATCAATGTATCTTAAGGCGTAAATTGTAAGCGTTAATATTTTGTTAAAATTCGCGTTAAATTTTTGT
TAAATCAGCTCATTTTTTAACCAATAGGCCGAAATCGGCAAAATCCCTTATAAATCAAAAGAATAGACCG
AGATAGGGT
[37 nt withheld, positions 6170-6206]
AAAGAACGTGGACTCCAACGTCAAAGG
[49 nt withheld, positions 6234-6282]
T
[91 nt withheld, positions 6284-6374]
G
[124 nt withheld, positions 6376-6499]
CAGGTGGCACTTTTCGGGGAAATGTGCGCGGAACCCCTATTTGTTTATTTTTCTAAATACATTCAAATAT
GTATCCGCTCATGAGACAATAACCCTGATAAATGCTTCAATAATATTGAAAAAGGAAGAGTCCTGAGGCG
GAAAGAACCAGCTGTGGAATGTGTGTCAGTTAGGGTGTGGAAAGTCCCCAGGCTCCCCAGCAGGCAGAAG
TATGCAAAGCATGCATCTCAATTAGTCAGCAACCAGGTGTGGAAAGTCCCCAGGCTCCCCAGCAGGCAGA
AGTATGCAAAGCATGCATCTCAATTAGTCAGCAACCATAGTCCCGCCCCTAACTCCGCCCATCCCGCCCC
TAACTCCGCCCAGTTCCGCCCATTCTCCGCCCCATGGCTGACTAATTTTTTTTATTTATGCAGAGGCCGA
GGCCGCCTCGGCCTCTGAGCTATTCCAGAAGTAGTGAGGAGGCTTTTTTGGAGGCCTAGGCTTTTGCAAA
GATCGATCAAGAGACAGGATGAGGATCGTTTCGCATGATTGAACAAGATGGATTGCACGCAGGTTCTCCG
GCCGCTTGGGTGGAGAGGCTATTCGGCTATGACTGGGCACAACAGACAATCGGCTGCTCTGATGCCGCCG
TGTTCCGGCTGTCAGCGCAGGGGCGCCCGGTTCTTTTTGTCAAGACCGACCTGTCCGGTGCCCTGAATGA
ACTGCAAGACGAGGCAGCGCGGCTATCGTGGCTGGCCACGACGGGCGTTCCTTGCGCAGCTGTGCTCGAC
GTTGTCACTGAAGCGGGAAGGGACTGGCTGCTATTGGGCGAAGTGCCGGGGCAGGATCTCCTGTCATCTC
ACCTTGCTCCTGCCGAGAAAGTATCCATCATGGCTGATGCAATGCGGCGGCTGCATACGCTTGATCCGGC
TACCTGCCCATTCGACCACCAAGCGAAACATCGCATCGAGCGAGCACGTACTCGGATGGAAGCCGGTCTT
GTCGATCAGGATGATCTGGACGAAGAGCATCAGGGGCTCGCGCCAGCCGAACTGTTCGCCAGGCTCAAGG
CGAGCATGCCCGACGGCGAGGATCTCGTCGTGACCCATGGCGATGCCTGCTTGCCGAATATCATGGTGGA
AAATGGCCGCTTTTCTGGATTCATCGACTGTGGCCGGCTGGGTGTGGCGGACCGCTATCAGGACATAGCG
TTGGCTACCCGTGATATTGCTGAAGAGCTTGGCGGCGAATGGGCTGACCGCTTCCTCGTGCTTTACGGTA
TCGCCGCTCCCGATTCGCAGCGCATCGCCTTCTATCGCCTTCTTGACGAGTTCTTCTGAGCGGGACTCTG
GGGTTCGAAATGACCGACCAAGCGACGCCCAACCTGCCATCACGAGATTTCGATTCCACCGCCGCCTTCT
ATGAAAGGTTGGGCTTCGGAATCGTTTTCCGGGACGCCGGCTGGATGATCCTCCAGCGCGGGGATCTCAT
GCTGGAGTTCTTCGCCCACCCTAGGGGGAGGCTAACTGAAACACGGAAGGAGACAATACCGGAAGGAACC
CGCGCTATGACGGCAATAAAAAGACAGAATAAAACGCACGGTGTTGGGTCGTTTGTTCATAAACGCGGGG
TTCGGTCCCAGGGCTGGCACTCTGTCGATACCCCACCGAGACCCCATTGGGGCCAATACGCCCGCGTTTC
TTCCTTTTCCCCACCCCACCCCCCAAGTTCGGGTGAAGGCCCAGGGCTCGCAGCCAACGTCGGGGCGGCA
GGCCCTGCCATAGCCTCAGGTTACTCATATATACTTTAGATTGATTTAAAACTTCATTTTTAATTTAAAA
GGATCTAGGTGAAGATCCTTTTTGATAATCTCATGACCAAAATCCCTTAACGTGAGTTTTCGTTCCACTG
AGCGTCAGACCCCGTAGAAAAGATCAAAGGATCTTCTTGAGATCCTTTTTTTCTGCGCGTAATCTGCTGC
TTGCAAACAAAAAAACCACCGCTACCAGCGGTGGTTTGTTTGCCGGATCAAGAGCTACCAACTCTTTTTC
CGAAGGTAACTGGCTTCAGCAGAGCGCAGATACCAAATACTGTTCTTCTAGTGTAGCCGTAGTTAGGCCA
CCACTTCAAGAACTCTGTAGCACCGCCTACATACCTCGCTCTGCTAATCCTGTTACCAGTGGCTGCTGCC
AGTGGCGATAAGTCGTGTCTTACCGGGTTGGACTCAAGACGATAGTTACCGGATAAGGCGCAGCGGTCGG
GCTGAACGGGGGGTTCGTGCACACAGCCCAGCTTGGAGCGAACGACCTACACCGAACTGAGATACCTACA
GCGTGAGCTATGAGAAAGCGCCACGCTTCCCGAAGGGAGAAAGGCGGACAGGTATCCGGTAAGCGGCAGG
GTCGGAACAGGAGAGCGCACGAGGGAGCTTCCAGGGGGAAACGCCTGGTATCTTTATAGTCCTGTCGGGT
TTCGCCACCTCTGACTTGAGCGTCGATTTTTGTGATGCTCGTCAGGGGGGCGGAGCCTATGGAAAAACGC
CAGCAACGCGGCCTTTTTACGGTTCCTGGCCTTTTGCTGGCCTTTTGCTCACATGTTCTTTCCTGCGTTA
TCCCCTGATTCTGTGGATAACCGTATTACCGCCATGCAT
